Addgene plasmid #219225: SFFV-E2F8-Brd 284
Purpose: Transcription factor E2F8 with a specific barcode assigned.
Depositing lab: Filipe Pereira. Depositing organization: Center for Neuroscience and Cell Biology, University of Coimbra. Publication: A combinatorial transcription factor screening platform for immune cell reprogramming. Kurochkin I, Altman AR, Caiado I, Pertiga-Cabral D, Halitzki E, Minaeva M, Zimmermannova O, Henriques-Oliveira L, Klein D, Nair M, Oliveira D, Cajal LR, Knittel R, Feick C, Ringner M, Martin M, Cirovic B, Pires CF, Rosa FF, Sitnicka E, Theis FJ, Pereira CF. Cell Syst. 2026 Jan 21;17(1):101457. doi: 10.1016/j.cels.2025.101457. Epub 2026 Jan 14. PubMed 41539305.
Backbone
  Vector backbone: SFFV-MCS
  Backbone size w/o insert (bp): 6638
  Vector type: Lentiviral
Growth in bacteria
  Bacterial resistance: Ampicillin, 100 μg/mL
  Growth temperature: 37°C
  Growth strain: NEB Stable
  Copy number: High Copy
Gene/Insert
  Gene/Insert name: E2F8
  Species: H. sapiens (human)
  Insert size (bp): 1296
  Entrez Gene: E2F8 (a.k.a. E2F-8)
  Promoter: The spleen focus-forming virus (SFFV) promoter
  Cloning method: Restriction Enzyme; 5′ cloning site Bsp119I (not destroyed); 3′ cloning site BstHI (not destroyed)
Terms and licenses: Academic/Nonprofit Terms; Industry Terms: Not Available to Industry
Depositor comments: Barcode sequence cloned into XbaI restriction site. Design of plasmid is as follows: SFFV-[TF sequence]-WPRE-[Barcode sequence].
How to cite: SFFV-E2F8-Brd 284 was a gift from Filipe Pereira (Addgene plasmid # 219225 ; http://n2t.net/addgene:219225 ; RRID:Addgene_219225)
