[The description below was written by a language model from this plasmid's Addgene catalogue record and pLannotate feature annotations shown in this document.]
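Description:
SFFV-E2F8-Brd 284 is a lentiviral expression plasmid built on the SFFV-MCS backbone and carrying the human transcription factor E2F8 together with a construct-specific DNA barcode. It is propagated in E. coli through a high-copy ColE1/pUC-type origin with ampicillin selection (AmpR/β-lactamase). The backbone also retains an f1 origin, lac regulatory remnants and T7/T3 promoters from a pBluescript-type cloning vector. No mammalian selection marker or fluorescent reporter appears in the feature table.

The viral portion has the layout of a third-generation, self-inactivating HIV-1 vector. An RSV promoter drives a truncated 5' LTR, followed by the Ψ packaging signal with a gag fragment, the Rev response element for Rev-dependent export of the genomic RNA, and the cPPT/CTS. The cassette ends in a ΔU3 3' LTR, with an SV40 poly(A) signal and SV40 origin sequence downstream. Because U3 is deleted, expression after integration depends on the internal spleen focus-forming virus (SFFV) promoter, which sits directly upstream of the E2F8 insert cloned between flanking polylinker sites. The annotation labels the roughly 1.3 kb E2F8 coding region as a fragment relative to the reference protein, so it may not represent the full-length canonical isoform; the record does not clarify this. A WPRE follows the insert to enhance transcript stability and expression. According to the depositor, the barcode is inserted at an XbaI site after the WPRE, giving the order SFFV–TF–WPRE–barcode; the barcode itself is not annotated in the feature table.

The plasmid belongs to a barcoded transcription factor collection for combinatorial screening in immune cell reprogramming. There, the barcode presumably allows the delivered factor to be identified in transduced cells.
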