Features (pLannotate 1.2.2; 29 found; start..end, strand, type, name):
     94..112     -  promoter       T7 promoter: promoter for bacteriophage T7 RNA polymerase
    120..275     +  CDS            lacZα (fragment): LacZα fragment of β-galactosidase; lacZ fragment
    280..708     +  rep_origin     f1 ori (sequence partly withheld): f1 bacteriophage origin of replication; arrow indicates direction of (+) strand synthesis
    761..865     +  promoter       AmpR promoter: bla
    866..1726    +  CDS            AmpR: β-lactamase; bla; confers resistance to ampicillin, carbenicillin, and related antibiotics
   1897..2485    +  rep_origin     ori: high-copy-number ColE1/pMB1/pBR322/pUC origin of replication
   2668..2760    +  CDS            lacI (fragment): lac repressor; lacI; The lac repressor binds to the lac operator to inhibit transcription in E. coli. This inhibition can be relieved by adding lactose or isopropyl-β-D-thiogalactopyranoside (IPTG).
   2773..2794    +  protein_bind   CAP binding site: CAP binding activates transcription in the presence of cAMP. E. coli catabolite activator protein
   2809..2839    +  promoter       lac promoter: promoter for the E. coli lac operon
   2847..2863    +  protein_bind   lac operator: The lac repressor binds to the lac operator to inhibit transcription in E. coli. This inhibition can be relieved by adding lactose or isopropyl-β-D-thiogalactopyranoside (IPTG). lac repressor encoded by lacI
   2908..2926    +  promoter       T3 promoter: promoter for bacteriophage T3 RNA polymerase
   2954..3180    +  promoter       RSV promoter: Rous sarcoma virus enhancer/promoter
   3181..3361    +  LTR            5' LTR (truncated): truncated 5' long terminal repeat (LTR) from HIV-1
   3408..3533    +  misc_feature   HIV-1 Ψ: packaging signal of human immunodeficiency virus type 1
   3517..3880    +  CDS            HIV-1 gag (fragment): gag protein from human immunodeficiency virus 1; gag
   4026..4259    +  misc_feature   RRE: The Rev response element (RRE) of HIV-1 allows for Rev-dependent mRNA export from the nucleus to the cytoplasm.
   4636..4736    +  CDS            Rev (fragment): human immunodeficiency virus 1 (HIV-1) Rev protein; rev; enhances nuclear export of unspliced and incompletely spliced viral mRNAs
   4755..4872    +  misc_feature   cPPT/CTS: central polypurine tract and central termination sequence of HIV-1
   4906..5307    +  promoter       SFFV promoter: spleen focus-forming virus long terminal repeat (LTR) promoter
   5317..5340    +  misc_feature   MCS (fragment): pBluescript multiple cloning site
   5365..6657    +  CDS            E2F8 (fragment): E2F8_HUMAN - Experimental evidence at protein level: Swiss-Prot protein existence level 1. Atypical E2F transcription factor that participates in various processes such as angiogenesis and polyploidization of specialized cells. Mainly acts as a transcription repressor that binds DNA independently of DP proteins and specifically recognizes the E2 recognition site 5'-TTTC[CG]CGC-3'. Directly represses transcription of classical E2F transcription factors such as E2F1: component of a feedback loop in S phase by repressing the expression of E2F1, thereby preventing p53/TP53-dependent apoptosis. Pla
   6668..6693    +  misc_feature   MCS (fragment): pBluescript multiple cloning site
   6693..6752    +  CDS            S (fragment): HBSAG_WHV6 - Experimental evidence at transcript level: Swiss-Prot protein existence level 2. The middle envelope protein plays an important role in the budding of the virion. It is involved in the induction of budding in a nucleocapsid independent way. In this process the majority of envelope proteins bud to form subviral lipoprotein particles of 22 nm of diameter that do not contain a nucleocapsid (By similarity). From Woodchuck hepatitis B virus (isolate w64/pWS23) (WHV).
   6884..7287    +  misc_feature   WPRE: woodchuck hepatitis virus posttranscriptional regulatory element
   7345..7404    +  CDS            nef (fragment): NEF_HV1Z2 - Experimental evidence at protein level: Swiss-Prot protein existence level 1. Extracellular Nef protein targets CD4(+) T-lymphocytes for apoptosis by interacting with CXCR4 surface receptors. From Human immunodeficiency virus type 1 group M subtype D (isolate Z2/CDC-Z34) (HIV-1).
   7406..7639    +  LTR            3' LTR (ΔU3): self-inactivating 3' long terminal repeat (LTR) from HIV-1
   7711..7832    +  polyA_signal   SV40 poly(A) signal: SV40 polyadenylation signal
   7851..7872    +  rep_origin     SV40 ori (fragment): SV40 origin of replication
   7872..73      +  rep_origin     SV40 ori (across the origin): SV40 origin of replication
>Addgene plasmid #219225 | SFFV-E2F8-Brd 284 | addgene full sequence | sequence record 448996 | Addgene NGS Result
ATTTATGCAGAGGCCGAGGCCGCCTCGGCCTCTGAGCTATTCCAGAAGTAGTGAGGAGGCTTTTTTGGAG
GCCTAGGGACGTACCCAATTCGCCCTATAGTGAGTCGTATTACGCGCGCTCACTGGCCGTCGTTTTACAA
CGTCGTGACTGGGAAAACCCTGGCGTTACCCAACTTAATCGCCTTGCAGCACATCCCCCTTTCGCCAGCT
GGCGTAATAGCGAAGAGGCCCGCACCGATCGCCCTTCCCAACAGTTGCGCAGCCTGAATGGCGAATGGG
[124 nt withheld, positions 280-403]
C
[91 nt withheld, positions 405-495]
A
[49 nt withheld, positions 497-545]
CCTTTGACGTTGGAGTCCACGTTCTTT
[37 nt withheld, positions 573-609]
ACCCTATCTCGGTCTATTCTTTTGATTTATAAGGGATTTTGCCGATTTCGGCCTATTGGTTAAAAAATGA
GCTGATTTAACAAAAATTTAACGCGAATTTTAACAAAATATTAACGCTTACAATTTAGGTGGCACTTTTC
GGGGAAATGTGCGCGGAACCCCTATTTGTTTATTTTTCTAAATACATTCAAATATGTATCCGCTCATGAG
ACAATAACCCTGATAAATGCTTCAATAATATTGAAAAAGGAAGAGTATGAGTATTCAACATTTCCGTGTC
GCCCTTATTCCCTTTTTTGCGGCATTTTGCCTTCCTGTTTTTGCTCACCCAGAAACGCTGGTGAAAGTAA
AAGATGCTGAAGATCAGTTGGGTGCACGAGTGGGTTACATCGAACTGGATCTCAACAGCGGTAAGATCCT
TGAGAGTTTTCGCCCCGAAGAACGTTTTCCAATGATGAGCACTTTTAAAGTTCTGCTATGTGGCGCGGTA
TTATCCCGTATTGACGCCGGGCAAGAGCAACTCGGTCGCCGCATACACTATTCTCAGAATGACTTGGTTG
AGTACTCACCAGTCACAGAAAAGCATCTTACGGATGGCATGACAGTAAGAGAATTATGCAGTGCTGCCAT
AACCATGAGTGATAACACTGCGGCCAACTTACTTCTGACAACGATCGGAGGACCGAAGGAGCTAACCGCT
TTTTTGCACAACATGGGGGATCATGTAACTCGCCTTGATCGTTGGGAACCGGAGCTGAATGAAGCCATAC
CAAACGACGAGCGTGACACCACGATGCCTGTAGCAATGGCAACAACGTTGCGCAAACTATTAACTGGCGA
ACTACTTACTCTAGCTTCCCGGCAACAATTAATAGACTGGATGGAGGCGGATAAAGTTGCAGGACCACTT
CTGCGCTCGGCCCTTCCGGCTGGCTGGTTTATTGCTGATAAATCTGGAGCCGGTGAGCGTGGGTCTCGCG
GTATCATTGCAGCACTGGGGCCAGATGGTAAGCCCTCCCGTATCGTAGTTATCTACACGACGGGGAGTCA
GGCAACTATGGATGAACGAAATAGACAGATCGCTGAGATAGGTGCCTCACTGATTAAGCATTGGTAACTG
TCAGACCAAGTTTACTCATATATACTTTAGATTGATTTAAAACTTCATTTTTAATTTAAAAGGATCTAGG
TGAAGATCCTTTTTGATAATCTCATGACCAAAATCCCTTAACGTGAGTTTTCGTTCCACTGAGCGTCAGA
CCCCGTAGAAAAGATCAAAGGATCTTCTTGAGATCCTTTTTTTCTGCGCGTAATCTGCTGCTTGCAAACA
AAAAAACCACCGCTACCAGCGGTGGTTTGTTTGCCGGATCAAGAGCTACCAACTCTTTTTCCGAAGGTAA
CTGGCTTCAGCAGAGCGCAGATACCAAATACTGTTCTTCTAGTGTAGCCGTAGTTAGGCCACCACTTCAA
GAACTCTGTAGCACCGCCTACATACCTCGCTCTGCTAATCCTGTTACCAGTGGCTGCTGCCAGTGGCGAT
AAGTCGTGTCTTACCGGGTTGGACTCAAGACGATAGTTACCGGATAAGGCGCAGCGGTCGGGCTGAACGG
GGGGTTCGTGCACACAGCCCAGCTTGGAGCGAACGACCTACACCGAACTGAGATACCTACAGCGTGAGCT
ATGAGAAAGCGCCACGCTTCCCGAAGGGAGAAAGGCGGACAGGTATCCGGTAAGCGGCAGGGTCGGAACA
GGAGAGCGCACGAGGGAGCTTCCAGGGGGAAACGCCTGGTATCTTTATAGTCCTGTCGGGTTTCGCCACC
TCTGACTTGAGCGTCGATTTTTGTGATGCTCGTCAGGGGGGCGGAGCCTATGGAAAAACGCCAGCAACGC
GGCCTTTTTACGGTTCCTGGCCTTTTGCTGGCCTTTTGCTCACATGTTCTTTCCTGCGTTATCCCCTGAT
TCTGTGGATAACCGTATTACCGCCTTTGAGTGAGCTGATACCGCTCGCCGCAGCCGAACGACCGAGCGCA
GCGAGTCAGTGAGCGAGGAAGCGGAAGAGCGCCCAATACGCAAACCGCCTCTCCCCGCGCGTTGGCCGAT
TCATTAATGCAGCTGGCACGACAGGTTTCCCGACTGGAAAGCGGGCAGTGAGCGCAACGCAATTAATGTG
AGTTAGCTCACTCATTAGGCACCCCAGGCTTTACACTTTATGCTTCCGGCTCGTATGTTGTGTGGAATTG
TGAGCGGATAACAATTTCACACAGGAAACAGCTATGACCATGATTACGCCAAGCGCGCAATTAACCCTCA
CTAAAGGGAACAAAAGCTGGAGCTGCAAGCTTAATGTAGTCTTATGCAATACTCTTGTAGTCTTGCAACA
TGGTAACGATGAGTTAGCAACATGCCTTACAAGGAGAGAAAAAGCACCGTGCATGCCGATTGGTGGAAGT
AAGGTGGTACGATCGTGCCTTATTAGGAAGGCAACAGACGGGTCTGACATGGATTGGACGAACCACTGAA
TTGCCGCATTGCAGAGATATTGTATTTAAGTGCCTAGCTCGATACATAAACGGGTCTCTCTGGTTAGACC
AGATCTGAGCCTGGGAGCTCTCTGGCTAACTAGGGAACCCACTGCTTAAGCCTCAATAAAGCTTGCCTTG
AGTGCTTCAAGTAGTGTGTGCCCGTCTGTTGTGTGACTCTGGTAACTAGAGATCCCTCAGACCCTTTTAG
TCAGTGTGGAAAATCTCTAGCAGTGGCGCCCGAACAGGGACTTGAAAGCGAAAGGGAAACCAGAGGAGCT
CTCTCGACGCAGGACTCGGCTTGCTGAAGCGCGCACGGCAAGAGGCGAGGGGCGGCGACTGGTGAGTACG
CCAAAAATTTTGACTAGCGGAGGCTAGAAGGAGAGAGATGGGTGCGAGAGCGTCAGTATTAAGCGGGGGA
GAATTAGATCGCGATGGGAAAAAATTCGGTTAAGGCCAGGGGGAAAGAAAAAATATAAATTAAAACATAT
AGTATGGGCAAGCAGGGAGCTAGAACGATTCGCAGTTAATCCTGGCCTGTTAGAAACATCAGAAGGCTGT
AGACAAATACTGGGACAGCTACAACCATCCCTTCAGACAGGATCAGAAGAACTTAGATCATTATATAATA
CAGTAGCAACCCTCTATTGTGTGCATCAAAGGATAGAGATAAAAGACACCAAGGAAGCTTTAGACAAGAT
AGAGGAAGAGCAAAACAAAAGTAAGACCACCGCACAGCAAGCGGCCGCTGATCTTCAGACCTGGAGGAGG
AGATATGAGGGACAATTGGAGAAGTGAATTATATAAATATAAAGTAGTAAAAATTGAACCATTAGGAGTA
GCACCCACCAAGGCAAAGAGAAGAGTGGTGCAGAGAGAAAAAAGAGCAGTGGGAATAGGAGCTTTGTTCC
TTGGGTTCTTGGGAGCAGCAGGAAGCACTATGGGCGCAGCGTCAATGACGCTGACGGTACAGGCCAGACA
ATTATTGTCTGGTATAGTGCAGCAGCAGAACAATTTGCTGAGGGCTATTGAGGCGCAACAGCATCTGTTG
CAACTCACAGTCTGGGGCATCAAGCAGCTCCAGGCAAGAATCCTGGCTGTGGAAAGATACCTAAAGGATC
AACAGCTCCTGGGGATTTGGGGTTGCTCTGGAAAACTCATTTGCACCACTGCTGTGCCTTGGAATGCTAG
TTGGAGTAATAAATCTCTGGAACAGATTTGGAATCACACGACCTGGATGGAGTGGGACAGAGAAATTAAC
AATTACACAAGCTTAATACACTCCTTAATTGAAGAATCGCAAAACCAGCAAGAAAAGAATGAACAAGAAT
TATTGGAATTAGATAAATGGGCAAGTTTGTGGAATTGGTTTAACATAACAAATTGGCTGTGGTATATAAA
ATTATTCATAATGATAGTAGGAGGCTTGGTAGGTTTAAGAATAGTTTTTGCTGTACTTTCTATAGTGAAT
AGAGTTAGGCAGGGATATTCACCATTATCGTTTCAGACCCACCTCCCAACCCCGAGGGGACCCGACAGGC
CCGAAGGAATAGAAGAAGAAGGTGGAGAGAGAGACAGAGACAGATCCATTCGATTAGTGAACGGATCTCG
ACGGTATCGGTTAACTTTTAAAAGAAAAGGGGGGATTGGGGGGTACAGTGCAGGGGAAAGAATAGTAGAC
ATAATAGCAACAGACATACAAACTAAAGAATTACAAAAACAAATTACAAAAATTCAAAATTTTATCGATC
ACGAGACTAGCCTCGAGCTGGCTGCAGTAACGCCATTTTGCAAGGCATGGAAAAATACCAAACCAAGAAT
AGAGAAGTTCAGATCAAGGGCGGGTACATGAAAATAGCTAACGTTGGGCCAAACAGGATATCTGCGGTGA
GCAGTTTCGGCCCCGGCCCGGGGCCAAGAACAGATGGTCACCGCAGTTTCGGCCCCGGCCCGAGGCCAAG
AACAGATGGTCCCCAGATATGGCCCAACCCTCAGCAGTTTCTTAAGACCCATCAGATGTTTCCAGGCTCC
CCCAAGGACCTGAAATGACCCTGCGCCTTATTTGAATTAACCAATCAGCCTGCTTCTCGCTTCTGTTCGC
GCGCTTCTGCTTCCCGAGCTCTATAAAAGAGCTCACAACCCCTCACTCGGCGCGCCAGTCCTCCGACAGA
CTGAGTCGGCCGGTCGAATCAAGCTTATCGATACCGTCGACGGATCCGCTAGCCCGCGGTTCGAAATGGC
TCAGCTTGCAGCTATTTGTAAAATGCAGTTAGAAGAGCAATCAAGTGAATCCAGACAGAAAGTGAAAGTA
CAGCTGGCAAGATCTGGACCCTGCAAACCAGTAGCCCCTCTGGACCCCCCAGTGAATGCTGAGATGGAGC
TGACAGCACCGTCCCTCATCCAGCCCCTGGGAATGGTTCCCCTGATCCCCAGCCCCTTGTCATCAGCAGT
GCCCCTGATCCTACCTCAGGCCCCTTCAGGCCCATCCTATGCCATCTACCTGCAGCCCACTCAAGCCCAC
CAAAGTGTGACGCCACCCCAAGGCCTGAGCCCAACGGTGTGCACCACCCACTCTTCTAAAGCTACTGGCT
CAAAAGACTCCACAGATGCCACCACTGAGAAGGCAGCCAATGATACCTCAAAGGCCAGTGCCTCTACCAG
GCCTGGAAGCTTGCTGCCAGCACCAGAGAGGCAAGGGGCAAAGAGCCGAACCAGGGAGCCAGCTGGAGAA
AGAGGCTCAAAGAGGGCAAGCATGCTCGAGGACAGTGGTTCCAAAAAGAAATTTAAAGAGGACCTAAAAG
GACTTGAAAATGTCTCCGCAACCTTGTTCCCATCAGGATACCTAATCCCTCTCACGCAGTGCTCATCCCT
GGGGGCAGAGTCCATTTTGTCTGGTAAAGAAAACTCAAGTGCTCTTTCCCCAAACCACAGGATTTACAGC
TCCCCAATTGCAGGTGTTATTCCAGTGACATCATCTGAACTCACTGCTGTTAATTTTCCCTCTTTTCATG
TAACACCGTTGAAGCTAATGGTCTCACCAACTTCCGTGGCAGCCGTACCTGTCGGGAACAGCCCGGCTCT
CGCTTCAAGCCACCCTGTTCCCATCCAGAACCCAAGCTCAGCCATTGTAAACTTCACCCTGCAGCACCTG
GGACTCATCTCACCCAATGTGCAGTTGTCTGCCAGCCCTGGGTCTGGAATCGTTCCTGTGTCTCCAAGAA
TAGAGTCTGTTAATGTCGCACCAGAAAATGCAGGCACTCAGCAAGGAAGGGCCACCAACTATGACTCACC
AGTCCCAGGCCAGAGCCAGCCAAATGGACAATCAGTTGCTGTGACAGGGGCACAACAGCCTGTTCCTGTG
ACACCCAAAGGGTCACAATTAGTGGCCGAAAGTTTCTTCCGTACCCCAGGTGGACCCACCAAGCCAACCA
GCTCATCCTGCATGGATTTTGAGGGTGCTAATAAAACCTCCTTAGGAACTCTCTTTGTCCCACAGCGAAA
ACTGGAAGTCTCAACAGAGGATGTCCATTAAACCGGTCGGATCCCCCGGGCTGCAGGAATTCGAGCATCT
TACCGCCATTTATTCCCATATTTGTTCTGTTTTTCTTGATTTGGGTATACATTTAAATGTTAATAAAACA
AAATGGTGGGGCAATCATTTACATTTTTAGGGATATGTAATTACTAGTTCAGGTGTATTGCCACAAGACA
AACATGTTAAGAAACTTTCCCGTTATTTACGCTCTGTTCCTGTTAATCAACCTCTGGATTACAAAATTTG
TGAAAGATTGACTGATATTCTTAACTATGTTGCTCCTTTTACGCTGTGTGGATATGCTGCTTTAATGCCT
CTGTATCATGCTATTGCTTCCCGTACGGCTTTCGTTTTCTCCTCCTTGTATAAATCCTGGTTGCTGTCTC
TTTATGAGGAGTTGTGGCCCGTTGTCCGTCAACGTGGCGTGGTGTGCTCTGTGTTTGCTGACGCAACCCC
CACTGGCTGGGGCATTGCCACCACCTGTCAACTCCTTTCTGGGACTTTCGCTTTCCCCCTCCCGATCGCC
ACGGCAGAACTCATCGCCGCCTGCCTTGCCCGCTGCTGGACAGGGGCTAGGTTGCTGGGCACTGATAATT
CCGTGGTGTTGTCGGGGAAGCTGACGTCCTTTGCAATTCGATATCAAGCTGTACCTTCTAGATGTACATG
TACCGCAGCGCTTCTAGACCAATGACTTACAAGGCAGCTGTAGATCTTAGCCACTTTTTAAAAGAAAAGG
GGGGACTGGAAGGGCTAATTCACTCCCAACGAAGACAAGATCTGCTTTTTGCTTGTACTGGGTCTCTCTG
GTTAGACCAGATCTGAGCCTGGGAGCTCTCTGGCTAACTAGGGAACCCACTGCTTAAGCCTCAATAAAGC
TTGCCTTGAGTGCTTCAAGTAGTGTGTGCCCGTCTGTTGTGTGACTCTGGTAACTAGAGATCCCTCAGAC
CCTTTTAGTCAGTGTGGAAAATCTCTAGCAGTAGTAGTTCATGTCATCTTATTATTCAGTATTTATAACT
TGCAAAGAAATGAATATCAGAGAGTGAGAGGAACTTGTTTATTGCAGCTTATAATGGTTACAAATAAAGC
AATAGCATCACAAATTTCACAAATAAAGCATTTTTTTCACTGCATTCTAGTTGTGGTTTGTCCAAACTCA
TCAATGTATCTTATCATGTCTGGCTCTAGCTATCCCGCCCCTAACTCCGCCCATCCCGCCCCTAACTCCG
CCCAGTTCCGCCCATTCTCCGCCCCATGGCTGACTAATTTTTTTT
