>Addgene plasmid #219225 | SFFV-E2F8-Brd 284 | depositor partial sequence | sequence record 428155 | TF ORF
ATGGCTCAGCTTGCAGCTATTTGTAAAATGCAGTTAGAAGAGCAATCAAGTGAATCCAGACAGAAAGTGA
AAGTACAGCTGGCAAGATCTGGACCCTGCAAACCAGTAGCCCCTCTGGACCCCCCAGTGAATGCTGAGAT
GGAGCTGACAGCACCGTCCCTCATCCAGCCCCTGGGAATGGTTCCCCTGATCCCCAGCCCCTTGTCATCA
GCAGTGCCCCTGATCCTACCTCAGGCCCCTTCAGGCCCATCCTATGCCATCTACCTGCAGCCCACTCAAG
CCCACCAAAGTGTGACGCCACCCCAAGGCCTGAGCCCAACGGTGTGCACCACCCACTCTTCTAAAGCTAC
TGGCTCAAAAGACTCCACAGATGCCACCACTGAGAAGGCAGCCAATGATACCTCAAAGGCCAGTGCCTCT
ACCAGGCCTGGAAGCTTGCTGCCAGCACCAGAGAGGCAAGGGGCAAAGAGCCGAACCAGGGAGCCAGCTG
GAGAAAGAGGCTCAAAGAGGGCAAGCATGCTCGAGGACAGTGGTTCCAAAAAGAAATTTAAAGAGGACCT
AAAAGGACTTGAAAATGTCTCCGCAACCTTGTTCCCATCAGGATACCTAATCCCTCTCACGCAGTGCTCA
TCCCTGGGGGCAGAGTCCATTTTGTCTGGTAAAGAAAACTCAAGTGCTCTTTCCCCAAACCACAGGATTT
ACAGCTCCCCAATTGCAGGTGTTATTCCAGTGACATCATCTGAACTCACTGCTGTTAATTTTCCCTCTTT
TCATGTAACACCGTTGAAGCTAATGGTCTCACCAACTTCCGTGGCAGCCGTACCTGTCGGGAACAGCCCG
GCTCTCGCTTCAAGCCACCCTGTTCCCATCCAGAACCCAAGCTCAGCCATTGTAAACTTCACCCTGCAGC
ACCTGGGACTCATCTCACCCAATGTGCAGTTGTCTGCCAGCCCTGGGTCTGGAATCGTTCCTGTGTCTCC
AAGAATAGAGTCTGTTAATGTCGCACCAGAAAATGCAGGCACTCAGCAAGGAAGGGCCACCAACTATGAC
TCACCAGTCCCAGGCCAGAGCCAGCCAAATGGACAATCAGTTGCTGTGACAGGGGCACAACAGCCTGTTC
CTGTGACACCCAAAGGGTCACAATTAGTGGCCGAAAGTTTCTTCCGTACCCCAGGTGGACCCACCAAGCC
AACCAGCTCATCCTGCATGGATTTTGAGGGTGCTAATAAAACCTCCTTAGGAACTCTCTTTGTCCCACAG
CGAAAACTGGAAGTCTCAACAGAGGATGTCCATTAA
