>Addgene plasmid #219225 | SFFV-E2F8-Brd 284 | depositor partial sequence | sequence record 428156 | Barcode sequence
TGTACATGTACCGCAGCGCT
